Addgene plasmid #211196: pBiT3.1-N_CORO1B:1-489
Purpose: Mammalian expression of full-length human CORO1B. N-terminal HiBiT tag.
Depositing lab: Cheryl Arrowsmith. Publication: A Target Class Ligandability Evaluation of WD40 Repeat-Containing Proteins. Ackloo S, Li F, Szewczyk M, Seitova A, Loppnau P, Zeng H, Xu J, Ahmad S, Arnautova YA, Baghaie AJ, Beldar S, Bolotokova A, Centrella PA, Chau I, Clark MA, Cuozzo JW, Dehghani-Tafti S, Disch JS, Dong A, Dumas A, Feng JA, Ghiabi P, Gibson E, Gilmer J, Goldman B, Green SR, Guie MA, Guilinger JP, Harms N, Herasymenko O, Houliston S, Hutchinson A, Kearnes S, Keefe AD, Kimani SW, Kramer T, Kutera M, Kwak HA, Lento C, Li Y, Liu J, Loup J, Machado RAC, Mulhern CJ, Perveen S, Righetto GL, Riley P, Shrestha S, Sigel EA, Silva M, Sintchak MD, Slakman BL, Taylor RD, Thompson J, Torng W, Underkoffler C, von Rechenberg M, Walsh RT, Watson I, Wilson DJ, Wolf E, Yadav M, Yazdi AK, Zhang J, Zhang Y, Santhakumar V, Edwards AM, Barsyte-Lovejoy D, Schapira M, Brown PJ, Halabelian L, Arrowsmith CH. J Med Chem. 2025 Jan 23;68(2):1092-1112. doi: 10.1021/acs.jmedchem.4c02010. Epub 2024 Nov 4. PubMed 39495097.
Backbone
  Vector backbone: pBiT3.1-N
  Backbone manufacturer: Promega
  Vector type: Mammalian Expression
  Selectable markers: Neomycin (select with G418)
Growth in bacteria
  Bacterial resistance: Kanamycin, 50 μg/mL
  Growth temperature: 37°C
  Growth strain: DH5alpha
  Copy number: High Copy
Gene/Insert
  Gene/Insert name: CORO1B:M1-A489
  Species: H. sapiens (human)
  Insert size (bp): 1467
  Mutation: wild type
  Entrez Gene: CORO1B (a.k.a. CORONIN-2)
  Promoter: CMV
  Tag / fusion protein: MVSGWRLFKKISGSSGGSSG (N terminal on insert)
  Cloning method: Ligation Independent Cloning
  Sequencing primers: 5′ T7; 3′ TTGCTCAGCGGTGGCAGCAG
Resource information
  A portion of this plasmid was derived from a plasmid made by: Mammalian Gene Collection (BC006449.1)
Terms and licenses: Academic/Nonprofit Terms; Industry Terms: Not Available to Industry
Depositor comments: 5' Cloning Site: Xho1 (not destroyed), 3' Cloning Site: Xba1 (not destroyed).
How to cite: pBiT3.1-N_CORO1B:1-489 was a gift from Cheryl Arrowsmith (Addgene plasmid # 211196 ; http://n2t.net/addgene:211196 ; RRID:Addgene_211196)
