[The description below was written by a language model from this plasmid's Addgene catalogue record and pLannotate feature annotations shown in this document.]
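Description:
pBiT3.1-N_CORO1B:1-489 is a mammalian expression plasmid built on Promega's pBiT3.1-N backbone that produces full-length, wild-type human CORO1B (coronin 1B, residues M1 to A489; 1,467 bp insert) carrying an N-terminal HiBiT tag joined through a short glycine/serine linker. HiBiT is the small peptide half of the split NanoLuc system. It complements the larger LgBiT fragment to reconstitute luciferase activity, so the tagged protein can be measured by luminescence. The coding sequence derives from a Mammalian Gene Collection clone and was inserted by ligation-independent cloning between XhoI and XbaI sites, both retained.

Expression is driven by the CMV immediate-early enhancer and promoter, followed by a chimeric β-globin/immunoglobulin intron that generally improves transcript processing. A T7 promoter just upstream of the open reading frame serves as a sequencing primer site and could support in vitro transcription. An SV40 polyadenylation signal annotated downstream of the insert presumably terminates the transcript. The 5,751 nt sequence record also shows a high-copy ColE1/pUC origin and an EM7 bacterial promoter driving the neo (nptII) gene, consistent with kanamycin selection in E. coli. A loxP site sits just upstream of this cassette.

The catalogue lists neomycin/G418 as the mammalian marker, but the feature table shows no eukaryotic promoter directly upstream of neo. It instead shows an SV40 early promoter driving a blasticidin S deaminase gene with a synthetic poly(A) signal, so the record is not fully consistent on mammalian selection.

The construct was deposited with a study of the ligandability of WD40-repeat proteins. The record does not state the specific assay, though a HiBiT fusion would suit luminescence-based measurement of CORO1B levels in cells.
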