Features (pLannotate 1.2.2; 17 found; start..end, strand, type, name):
     24..105     -  polyA_signal   SV40 poly(A) signal: SV40 polyadenylation signal
    128..211     -  CDS            large T antigen (fragment): large T antigen from SV40 (simian virus 40)
    276..641     +  enhancer       CMV enhancer: human cytomegalovirus immediate early enhancer
    643..842     +  promoter       CMV promoter: human cytomegalovirus (CMV) immediate early promoter
    981..1113    +  intron         chimeric intron: chimera between introns from human β-globin and immunoglobulin heavy chain genes
   1157..1175    +  promoter       T7 promoter: promoter for bacteriophage T7 RNA polymerase
   1250..2716    +  CDS            CORO1B: COR1B_HUMAN - Experimental evidence at protein level: Swiss-Prot protein existence level 1. Regulates leading edge dynamics and cell motility in fibroblasts. May be involved in cytokinesis and signal transduction (By similarity). From Homo sapiens (Human).
   2747..2765    +  misc_feature   MCS (fragment): pUC18/19 multiple cloning site
   2814..2935    -  polyA_signal   SV40 poly(A) signal: SV40 polyadenylation signal
   2958..3026    -  CDS            large T antigen (fragment): large T antigen from SV40 (simian virus 40)
   3050..3083    +  protein_bind   loxP: Cre-mediated recombination occurs in the 8-bp core sequence (GCATACAT). Cre recombinase
   3093..3140    +  promoter       EM7 promoter: synthetic bacterial promoter&nbsp
   3172..3963    +  CDS            neo: KKA2_KLEPN - Also known as kan, nptII. Experimental evidence at protein level: Swiss-Prot protein existence level 1. Resistance to kanamycin, neomycin, paromomycin, ribostamycin, butirosin and gentamicin B. From Klebsiella pneumoniae.
   4124..4712    -  rep_origin     ori: high-copy-number ColE1/pMB1/pBR322/pUC origin of replication
   4838..4886    -  polyA_signal   poly(A) signal: synthetic polyadenylation signal
   4910..5308    -  CDS            BSD: blasticidin S deaminase; Aspergillus terreus BSD; confers resistance to blasticidin
   5339..5696    -  promoter       SV40 promoter: SV40 enhancer and early promoter
>Addgene plasmid #211196 | pBiT3.1-N_CORO1B:1-489 | addgene full sequence | sequence record 425895 | Addgene NGS Result
AAGACGCGTTAATTAAGACGTCGGCAGTGAAAAAAATGCTTTATTTGTGAAATTTGTGATGCTATTGCTT
TATTTGTAACCATTATAAGCTGCAATAAACAAGTTAACAACAACAATTGCATTCATTTTATGTTTCAGGT
TCAGGGGGAGGTGTGGGAGGTTTTTTAAAGCAAGTAAAACCTCTACAAATGTGGTATGGCTGATTATGAT
CCGCGGCCGCAATACGTCGACGTTATCAGCTGACTTCGTACGAGAGCCTAGGATTATGGCGCGCCACTAG
TTATTAATAGTAATCAATTACGGGGTCATTAGTTCATAGCCCATATATGGAGTTCCGCGTTACATAACTT
ACGGTAAATGGCCCGCCTGGCTGACCGCCCAACGACCCCCGCCCATTGACGTCAATAATGACGTATGTTC
CCATAGTAACGCCAATAGGGACTTTCCATTGACGTCAATGGGTGGAGTATTTACGGTAAACTGCCCACTT
GGCAGTACATCAAGTGTATCATATGCCAAGTCCGCCCCCTATTGACGTCAATGACGGTAAATGGCCCGCC
TGGCATTATGCCCAGTACATGACCTTACGGGACTTTCCTACTTGGCAGTACATCTACGTATTAGTCATCG
CTATTACCATGGTGATGCGGTTTTGGCAGTACACCAATGGGCGTGGATAGCGGTTTGACTCACGGGGATT
TCCAAGTCTCCACCCCATTGACGTCAATGGGAGTTTGTTTTGGCACCAAAATCAACGGGACTTTCCAAAA
TGTCGTAATAACCCCGCCCCGTTGACGCAAATGGGCGGTAGGCGTGTACGGTGGGAGGTCTATATAAGCA
GAGCTGGTTTAGTGAACCGTCAGATCACTAGAATCTTTATTGCGGTAGTTTATCACAGTTAAATTGCTAA
CGCAGTCAGTGCTTCTGACACAACAGTCTCGAACTTAAGCTGCAGAAGTTGGTCGTGAGGCACTGGGCAG
GTAAGTATCAAGGTTACAAGACAGGTTTAAGGAGACCAATAGAAACTGGGCTTGTCGAGACAGAGAAGAC
TCTTGCGTTTCTGATAGGCACCTATTGGTCTTACTGACATCCACTTTGCCTTTCTCTCCACAGGTGTCCA
CTCCCAGTTCAATTACAGCTCTTAAGGCTAGAGTATTAATACGACTCACTATAGGGGTTAGCGATCGCCA
TGGTGAGCGGCTGGCGGCTGTTCAAGAAGATTAGCGGGAGCTCCGGTGGCTCGAGCGGTATGTCCTTCCG
CAAAGTGGTCCGGCAGAGCAAATTCCGGCATGTGTTCGGGCAGCCGGTCAAGAACGACCAGTGCTATGAG
GACATTCGCGTGTCCCGTGTTACCTGGGACAGCACCTTCTGCGCCGTCAACCCCAAGTTCCTGGCGGTGA
TTGTGGAGGCCAGTGGAGGGGGTGCCTTTCTGGTGCTCCCCCTAAGCAAGACGGGCCGCATTGACAAGGC
CTACCCGACGGTGTGTGGGCACACGGGACCTGTCCTGGACATCGACTGGTGTCCTCACAACGACGAAGTC
ATAGCCAGCGGCTCGGAGGACTGCACGGTCATGGTGTGGCAGATCCCAGAGAACGGGCTGACCTCCCCGC
TGACAGAGCCGGTGGTGGTACTGGAGGGGCACACCAAGCGAGTGGGCATCATCGCCTGGCACCCCACGGC
CCGAAACGTGCTGCTCAGTGCAGGCTGCGACAACGTGGTACTCATCTGGAATGTGGGCACAGCGGAGGAG
CTGTACCGCCTGGACAGCCTGCACCCTGACCTCATCTACAATGTCAGCTGGAACCACAATGGCAGCCTGT
TTTGCTCAGCATGCAAGGACAAGAGCGTGCGCATCATCGACCCCCGTCGGGGCACCCTGGTGGCAGAGCG
GGAGAAGGCTCATGAGGGGGCCCGGCCCATGCGGGCCATCTTCCTGGCAGATGGCAAGGTGTTCACCACA
GGCTTCAGCCGAATGAGCGAGCGGCAGCTGGCGCTCTGGGACCCAGAAAACCTCGAGGAACCCATGGCCC
TGCAGGAACTGGACTCGAGCAACGGGGCCCTGCTGCCCTTCTACGACCCCGACACCAGTGTGGTCTACGT
CTGCGGCAAGGGTGACTCCAGCATCCGGTACTTTGAGATCACAGAGGAGCCTCCCTACATCCACTTCCTG
AACACGTTCACCAGCAAGGAGCCGCAGCGGGGTATGGGCAGCATGCCCAAGCGGGGCCTGGAGGTCAGCA
AGTGCGAGATCGCCCGGTTCTACAAACTGCATGAGCGCAAGTGTGAGCCCATCGTCATGACTGTGCCAAG
AAAGTCGGACCTCTTCCAGGATGATCTGTACCCCGACACAGCCGGGCCCGAGGCAGCCCTGGAGGCTGAG
GAGTGGGTGAGCGGGCGGGATGCCGACCCGATCCTCATCTCACTGCGGGAGGCCTACGTGCCCAGCAAGC
AGCGGGACCTGAAGATCAGCCGGCGCAACGTGTTGTCTGACAGCCGGCCCGCCATGGCCCCGGGCTCCTC
CCACCTAGGGGCCCCCGCCTCCACCACCACTGCTGCTGATGCCACCCCCAGCGGCAGCCTGGCCAGAGCC
GGGGAGGCTGGGAAGCTGGAGGAGGTGATGCAGGAGCTGCGGGCCCTGAGGGCGCTGGTCAAGGAGCAGG
GCGACCGCATCTGCCGCCTGGAGGAGCAGCTGGGCCGCATGGAGAACGGGGATGCGTAATCTAGAGGTCA
AGCTTCGGGGGTTTAAACCTGCAGGCATGCAAGCTGATTTGGCTGCTGCCACCGCTGAGCAAGGCCGCTT
CGAGCAGACATGATAAGATACATTGATGAGTTTGGACAAACCACAACTAGAATGCAGTGAAAAAAATGCT
TTATTTGTGAAATTTGTGATGCTATTGCTTTATTTGTAACCATTATAAGCTGCAATAAACAAGTTAACAA
CAACAATTGCATTCATTTTATGTTTCAGGTTCAGGGGGAGATGTGGGAGGTTTTTTTAAGCAAGTAAAAC
CTCTACAAATGTGGTAAAATCTTAATTAAGACTTCTAATATAACTTCGTATAGCATACATTATACGAAGT
TATGGTTCCACTGTTGACAATTAATCATCGGCATAGTATATCGGCATAGTATAATACGACAAGGTGAGGA
ACTAAACCCAGGAGGCAGATCATGATTGAACAAGATGGATTGCACGCAGGTTCTCCGGCCGCTTGGGTGG
AGAGGCTATTCGGCTATGACTGGGCACAACAGACAATCGGCTGCTCTGATGCCGCCGTGTTCCGGCTGTC
AGCGCAGGGGCGCCCGGTTCTTTTTGTCAAGACCGACCTGTCCGGTGCCCTGAATGAACTGCAGGACGAG
GCAGCGCGGCTATCGTGGCTGGCCACGACGGGCGTTCCTTGCGCAGCTGTGCTCGACGTTGTCACTGAAG
CGGGAAGGGACTGGCTGCTATTGGGCGAAGTGCCGGGGCAGGATCTCCTGTCATCTCACCTTGCTCCTGC
CGAGAAAGTATCCATCATGGCTGATGCAATGCGGCGGCTGCATACGCTTGATCCGGCTACCTGCCCATTC
GACCACCAAGCGAAACATCGCATCGAGCGAGCACGTACTCGGATGGAAGCCGGTCTTGTCGATCAGGATG
ATCTGGACGAAGAGCATCAGGGGCTCGCGCCAGCCGAACTGTTCGCCAGGCTCAAGGCGCGCATGCCCGA
CGGCGAGGATCTCGTCGTGACCCATGGCGATGCCTGCTTGCCGAATATCATGGTGGAAAATGGCCGCTTT
TCTGGATTCATCGACTGTGGCCGGCTGGGTGTGGCGGACCGCTATCAGGACATAGCGTTGGCTACCCGTG
ATATTGCTGAAGAGCTTGGCGGCGAATGGGCTGACCGCTTCCTCGTGCTTTACGGTATCGCCGCTCCCGA
TTCGCAGCGCATCGCCTTCTATCGCCTTCTTGACGAGTTCTTCTGATTCGAAATGACCGACCAAGCGACG
CCCAACCGGTATCAGCTCACTCAAAGGCGGTAATACGGTTATCCACAGAATCAGGGGATAACGCAGGAAA
GAACATGTGAGCAAAAGGCCAGCAAAAGGCCAGGAACCGTAAAAAGGCCGCGTTGCTGGCGTTTTTCCAT
AGGCTCCGCCCCCCTGACGAGCATCACAAAAATCGACGCTCAAGTCAGAGGTGGCGAAACCCGACAGGAC
TATAAAGATACCAGGCGTTTCCCCCTGGAAGCTCCCTCGTGCGCTCTCCTGTTCCGACCCTGCCGCTTAC
CGGATACCTGTCCGCCTTTCTCCCTTCGGGAAGCGTGGCGCTTTCTCATAGCTCACGCTGTAGGTATCTC
AGTTCGGTGTAGGTCGTTCGCTCCAAGCTGGGCTGTGTGCACGAACCCCCCGTTCAGCCCGACCGCTGCG
CCTTATCCGGTAACTATCGTCTTGAGTCCAACCCGGTAAGACACGACTTATCGCCACTGGCAGCAGCCAC
TGGTAACAGGATTAGCAGAGCGAGGTATGTAGGCGGTGCTACAGAGTTCTTGAAGTGGTGGCCTAACTAC
GGCTACACTAGAAGGACAGTATTTGGTATCTGCGCTCTGCTGAAGCCAGTTACCTTCGGAAAAAGAGTTG
GTAGCTCTTGATCCGGCAAACAAACCACCGCTGGTAGCGGTGGTTTTTTTGTTTGCAAGCAGCAGATTAC
GCGCAGAAAAAAAGGATTTCAAGAAGATCCTTTGATCTTTTCTACGGGGTCTGACGCTCAGTGGAACGAA
AACTCACGTTAAGGGATTTTGGTCATGAGATTATCAAAAAGGATCTTCACCTAGATCCTTTTATAGTCCG
GAATCGTCACACAAAAAACCAACACACAGATGTAATGAAAATAAAGATATTTTATTGCGGCCATCGTGAT
GGCTAGAGTTTAGCCCTCCCACACATAACCAGAGGGCAGCAATTCACGAATCCCAACTGCCGTCGGCTGT
CCATCACTGTCCTTCACTATGGCTTTGATCCCAGGATGCAGATCGAGAAGCACCTGTCGGCACCGTCCGC
AGGGGCTCAAGATGCCCCTGTTCTCATTTCCGATCGCGACGATACAAGTCAGGTTGCCAGCTGCCGCAGC
AGCAGCAGTGCCCAGCACCACGAGTTCTGCACAAGGTCCCCCAGTAAAATGATATACATTGACACCAGTG
AAGATGCGGCCGTCGCTAGAGAGAGCTGCGCTGGCGACGCTGTAGTCTTCAGAGATGGGGATGCTGTTGA
TTGTAGCCGTTGCTCTTTCAATGAGGGTGGATTCTTCTTGAGACAAAGGCTTGGCCATGGTGGCGCTAGT
GTCAGAAGAATCGAGCTTTTTGCAAAAGCCTAGGCCTCCAAAAAAGCCTCCTCACTACTTCTGGAATAGC
TCAGAGGCCGAGGCGGCCTCGGCCTCTGCATAAATAAAAAAAATTAGTCAGCCATGGGGCGGAGAATGGG
CGGAACTGGGCGGAGTTAGGGGCGGGATGGGCGGAGTTAGGGGCGGGACTATGGTTGCTGACTAATTGAG
ATGCATGCTTTGCATACTTCTGCCTGCTGGGGAGCCTGGGGACTTTCCACACCTGGTTGCTGACTAATTG
AGATGCATGCTTTGCATACTTCTGCCTGCTGGGGAGCCTGGGGACTTTCCACACCCTAACTGACACACAT
TCCACAGCTGGTTCTTTCCGCCTCAGAAGGTACCTAACCAAGTTCCTCTTTCAGAGGTTATTTCAGGCCA
TGGTGCTGCGC
