>Addgene plasmid #211196 | pBiT3.1-N_CORO1B:1-489 | depositor partial sequence | sequence record 411870 | Insert sequence
ATGTCCTTCCGCAAAGTGGTCCGGCAGAGCAAATTCCGGCATGTGTTCGGGCAGCCGGTCAAGAACGACC
AGTGCTATGAGGACATTCGCGTGTCCCGTGTTACCTGGGACAGCACCTTCTGCGCCGTCAACCCCAAGTT
CCTGGCGGTGATTGTGGAGGCCAGTGGAGGGGGTGCCTTTCTGGTGCTCCCCCTAAGCAAGACGGGCCGC
ATTGACAAGGCCTACCCGACGGTGTGTGGGCACACGGGACCTGTCCTGGACATCGACTGGTGTCCTCACA
ACGACGAAGTCATAGCCAGCGGCTCGGAGGACTGCACGGTCATGGTGTGGCAGATCCCAGAGAACGGGCT
GACCTCCCCGCTGACAGAGCCGGTGGTGGTACTGGAGGGGCACACCAAGCGAGTGGGCATCATCGCCTGG
CACCCCACGGCCCGAAACGTGCTGCTCAGTGCAGGCTGCGACAACGTGGTACTCATCTGGAATGTGGGCA
CAGCGGAGGAGCTGTACCGCCTGGACAGCCTGCACCCTGACCTCATCTACAATGTCAGCTGGAACCACAA
TGGCAGCCTGTTTTGCTCAGCATGCAAGGACAAGAGCGTGCGCATCATCGACCCCCGTCGGGGCACCCTG
GTGGCAGAGCGGGAGAAGGCTCATGAGGGGGCCCGGCCCATGCGGGCCATCTTCCTGGCAGATGGCAAGG
TGTTCACCACAGGCTTCAGCCGAATGAGCGAGCGGCAGCTGGCGCTCTGGGACCCAGAAAACCTCGAGGA
ACCCATGGCCCTGCAGGAACTGGACTCGAGCAACGGGGCCCTGCTGCCCTTCTACGACCCCGACACCAGT
GTGGTCTACGTCTGCGGCAAGGGTGACTCCAGCATCCGGTACTTTGAGATCACAGAGGAGCCTCCCTACA
TCCACTTCCTGAACACGTTCACCAGCAAGGAGCCGCAGCGGGGTATGGGCAGCATGCCCAAGCGGGGCCT
GGAGGTCAGCAAGTGCGAGATCGCCCGGTTCTACAAACTGCATGAGCGCAAGTGTGAGCCCATCGTCATG
ACTGTGCCAAGAAAGTCGGACCTCTTCCAGGATGATCTGTACCCCGACACAGCCGGGCCCGAGGCAGCCC
TGGAGGCTGAGGAGTGGGTGAGCGGGCGGGATGCCGACCCGATCCTCATCTCACTGCGGGAGGCCTACGT
GCCCAGCAAGCAGCGGGACCTGAAGATCAGCCGGCGCAACGTGTTGTCTGACAGCCGGCCCGCCATGGCC
CCGGGCTCCTCCCACCTAGGGGCCCCCGCCTCCACCACCACTGCTGCTGATGCCACCCCCAGCGGCAGCC
TGGCCAGAGCCGGGGAGGCTGGGAAGCTGGAGGAGGTGATGCAGGAGCTGCGGGCCCTGAGGGCGCTGGT
CAAGGAGCAGGGCGACCGCATCTGCCGCCTGGAGGAGCAGCTGGGCCGCATGGAGAACGGGGATGCG
